>Addgene plasmid #223515 | pDUP | addgene full sequence | sequence record 444182 | Addgene NGS Result
CACGAGGCAGACCTCAGCGCTAGCGGAGTGTATACTGGCTTACTATGTTGGCACTGATGAGGGTGTCAGT
GAAGTGCTTCATGTGGCAGGAGAAAAAAGGCTGCACCGGTGCGTCAGCAGAATATGTGATACAGGATATA
TTCCGCTTCCTCGCTCACTGACTCGCTACGCTCGGTCGTTCGACTGCGGCGAGCGGAAATGGCTTACGAA
CGGGGCGGAGATTTCCTGGAAGATGCCAGGAAGATACTTAACAGGGAAGTGAGAGGGCCGCGGCAAAGCC
GTTTTTCCATAGGCTCCGCCCCCCTGACAAGCATCACGAAATCTGACGCTCAAATCAGTGGTGGCGAAAC
CCGACAGGACTATAAAGATACCAGGCGTTTCCCCCTGGCGGCTCCCTCGTGCGCTCTCCTGTTCCTGCCT
TTCGGTTTACCGGTGTCATTCCGCTGTTATGGCCGCGTTTGTCTCATTCCACGCCTGACACTCAGTTCCG
GGTAGGCAGTTCGCTCCAAGCTGGACTGTATGCACGAACCCCCCGTTCAGTCCGACCGCTGCGCCTTATC
CGGTAACTATCGTCTTGAGTCCAACCCGGAAAGACATGCAAAAGCACCACTGGCAGCAGCCACTGGTAAT
TGATTTAGAGGAGTTAGTCTTGAAGTCATGCGCCGGTTAAGGCTAAACTGAAAGGACAAGTTTTGGTGAC
TGCGCTCCTCCAAGCCAGTTACCTCGGTTCAAAGAGTTGGTAGCTCAGAGAACCTTCGAAAAACCGCCCT
GCAAGGCGGTTTTTTCGTTTTCAGAGCAAGAGATTACGCGCAGACCAAAACGATCTCAAGAAGATCATCT
TATTAAGGGGTCTGACGCTCAGTGGAACGAAAAATCAATCTAAAGTATATATGAGTAAACTTGGTCTGAC
AGTTACCTTAGAAAAACTCATCGAGCATCAAATGAAACTGCAATTTATTCATATCAGGATTATCAATACC
ATATTTTTGAAAAAGCCGTTTCTGTAATGAAGGAGAAAACTCACCGAGGCAGTTCCATAGGATGGCAAGA
TCCTGGTATCGGTCTGCGATTCCGACTCGTCCAACATCAATACAACCTATTAATTTCCCCTCGTCAAAAA
TAAGGTTATCAAGTGAGAAATCACCATGAGTGACGACTGAATCCGGTGAGAATGGCAAAAGCTTATGCAT
TTCTTTCCAGACTTGTTCAACAGGCCAGCCATTACGCTCGTCATCAAAATCACTCGCATCAACCAAACCG
TTATTCATTCGTGATTGCGCCTGAGCGAGACGAAATACGCGATCGCTGTTAAAAGGACAATTACAAACAG
GAATCGAATGCAACCGGCGCAGGAACACTGCCAGCGCATCAACAATATTTTCACCTGAATCAGGATATTC
TTCTAATACCTGGAATGCTGTTTTCCCGGGGATCGCAGTGGTGAGTAACCATGCATCATCAGGAGTACGG
ATAAAATGCTTGATGGTCGGAAGAGGCATAAATTCCGTCAGCCAGTTTAGTCTGACCATCTCATCTGTAA
CATCATTGGCAACGCTACCTTTGCCATGTTTCAGAAACAACTCTGGCGCATCGGGCTTCCCATACAATCG
ATAGATTGTCGCACCTGATTGCCCGACATTATCGCGAGCCCATTTATACCCATATAAATCAGCATCCATG
TTGGAATTTAATCGCGGCCTGGAGCAAGACGTTTCCCGTTGAATATGGCTCATAACACCCCTTGTATTAC
TGTTTATGTAAGCAGACAGTTTTATTGTTCATGATGATATATTTTTATCTTGTGCAATGTACATCAGAGA
TTTTGAGACACAAGGTCTCCCGCTCGACGTACGGTGGAAGAATTCGAGTTGTAAAACGACGGCCAGTACT
CCACCGTTGGCTTTTTTCCCTATCAGTGATAGAGATTGACATCCCTATCAGTGATAGAGATAATGAGCAC
TAATTTTGTTTAACTTTAAGAAGGAGATATACATATGGTTGAGTTACCTGCAGCGATTGGAGCTCCAATC
GCTTGGACCAGCTTTCCCTGCAGGTCACACTGGCTCACCTTCGGGTGGGCCTTTCTGCGTTTATATACTA
GAGAGAGAATATAAAAAGCCAGATTATTAATCCGGCTTTTTTATTATTTGTCGACCTCATTCGCTAATCG
CCACGGTACCTTATTACGGTTTGGCAATTGCGGTTTCATGCTGCTCGTAATAATAGCCCTCTTCCACAAT
TTTTTTTTCCAGGCGGTGATGAACATAATGAAATTTCGGCAGGTTTTCAACCGGTTTTTTGCTGCGATAA
ATGGTTTTCATGTGACAGGTATAATGGGTGCTCTGGGTTTTATAGCTCAGAACAACTTCACCAACCAGGG
TGCCATCACTAACATACATGCTTTCGCTGCCCGGTTCCAGTTTGGTAACTTCTTTTTTCATAACCGGACC
ATCTTCCGGGAAACCTTCACCGTTATATTTGATTTTGCCCACAAATTTACCATCCTCGATGCTAATATCG
CTTTCCACTTTAACAATGGCACCATCTTCAAAGCTCAGGGTACGTTCAAAGGTAAAACCTTCCGGAAAGC
TCTGAACAAAATAATCCGGGATTTTTGCCGGATAGCTGGTATAGGTACGATTGCCATACTGAAATGCAAC
GCTCAGAATATCAAAGCTAAACGGCAGCGGATCACCTTCAATAACACGAATATCCAGTTTCTGAATACCG
GTCAGAATATTACCACCACCAATACCTTCCATGCTAAAGGCATGACCATTAACAACACCTTCCAGATTCA
TCTGTGCAGGCATTTCTTCGGTCAGACCGCTATTTTCCGGAATGCTGTGATGATGGTGATGATGGCCCAT
GGTATATCTCCTTCTTAAAGTTAAACAAAATTAAATTGTGAGCGCTCACAATTCCACACATTATACGAGC
CGATGATTAATTGTCAACAGCTCGTAAAAGACGCAGTGACGGCGCGGCCGCAATGGCGGCGCGCCATCGA
ATGGCGCAAAACCTTTCGCGGTATGGCATGATAGCGCCCGGAAGAGAGTCAATTCAGGGTGGTGAATATG
AAACCAGTAACGTTATACGATGTCGCAGAGTATGCCGGTGTCTCTTATCAGACCGTTTCCCGCGTGGTGA
ACCAGGCCAGCCACGTTTCTGCGAAAACGCGGGAAAAAGTGGAAGCGGCGATGGCGGAGCTGAATTACAT
TCCCAACCGCGTGGCACAACAACTGGCGGGCAAACAGTCGTTGCTGATTGGCGTTGCCACCTCCAGTCTG
GCCCTGCACGCGCCGTCGCAAATTGTCGCGGCGATTAAATCTCGCGCCGATCAACTGGGTGCCAGCGTGG
TGGTGTCGATGGTAGAACGAAGCGGCGTCGAAGCCTGTAAAGCGGCGGTGCACAATCTTCTCGCGCAACG
CGTCAGTGGGCTGATCATTAACTATCCGCTGGATGACCAGGATGCCATTGCTGTGGAAGCTGCCTGCACT
AATGTTCCGGCGTTATTTCTTGATGTCTCTGACCAGACACCCATCAACAGTATTATTTTCTCCCATGAGG
ACGGTACGCGACTGGGCGTGGAGCATCTGGTCGCATTGGGTCACCAGCAAATCGCGCTGTTAGCGGGCCC
ATTAAGTTCTGTCTCGGCGCGTCTGCGTCTGGCTGGCTGGCATAAATATCTCACTCGCAATCAAATTCAG
CCGATAGCGGAACGGGAAGGCGACTGGAGTGCCATGTCCGGTTTTCAACAAACCATGCAAATGCTGAATG
AGGGCATCGTTCCCACTGCGATGCTGGTTGCCAACGATCAGATGGCGCTGGGCGCAATGCGCGCCATTAC
CGAGTCCGGGCTGCGCGTTGGTGCGGATATCTCGGTAGTGGGATACGACGATACCGAAGATAGCTCATGT
TATATCCCGCCGTTAACCACCATCAAACAGGATTTTCGCCTGCTGGGGCAAACCAGCGTGGACCGCTTGC
TGCAACTCTCTCAGGGCCAGGCGGTGAAGGGCAATCAGCTGTTGCCAGTCTCACTGGTGAAAAGAAAAAC
CACCCTGGCGCCCAATACGCAAACCGCCTCTCCCCGCGCGTTGGCCGATTCATTAATGCAGCTGGCACGA
CAGGTTTCCCGACTGGAAAGCGGGCAGTGATAAGATCCTATTCCAGCGGGTCACACAGGAAAGGCCTCGA
TGAAAAACATAAATGCCGACGACACATACAGAATAATTAATAAAATTAAAGCTTGTAGAAGCAATAATGA
TATTAATCAATGCTTATCTGATATGACTAAAATGGTACATTGTGAATATTATTTACTCGCGATCATTTAT
CCTCATTCTATGGTTAAATCTGATATTTCAATCCTAGATAATTACCCTAAAAAATGGAGGCAATATTATG
ATGACGCTAATTTAATAAAATATGATCCTATAGTAGATTATTCTAACTCCAATCATTCACCAATTAATTG
GAATATATTTGAAAACAATGCTGTAAATAAAAAATCTCCAAATGTAATTAAAGAAGCGAAAACATCAGGT
CTTATCACTGGGTTTAGTTTCCCTATTCATACGGCTAACAATGGCTTCGGAATGCTTAGTTTTGCACATT
CAGAAAAAGACAACTATATAGATAGTTTATTTTTACATGCGTGTATGAACATACCATTAATTGTTCCTTC
TCTAGTTGATAATTATCGAAAAATAAATATAGCAAATAATAAATCAAACAACGATTTAACCAAAAGAGAA
AAAGAATGTTTAGCGTGGGCATGCGAAGGAAAAAGCTCTTGGGATATTTCAAAAATATTAGGTTGCAGTG
AGCGTACTGTCACTTTCCATTTAACCAATGCGCAAATGAAACTCAATACAACAAACCGCTGCCAAAGTAT
TTCTAAAGCAATTTTAACAGGAGCAATTGATTGCCCATACTTTAAAAATTAAGGATCCAGGAGGAAAAAA
ATGTCCAGATTAGATAAAAGTAAAGTGATTAACAGCGCATTAGAGCTGCTTAATGAGGTCGGAATCGAAG
GTTTAACAACCCGTAAACTCGCCCAGAAGCTAGGTGTAGAGCAGCCTACATTGTATTGGCATGTAAAAAA
TAAGCGGGCTTTGCTCGACGCCTTAGCCATTGAGATGTTAGATAGGCACCATACTCACTTTTGCCCTTTA
GAAGGGGAAAGCTGGCAAGATTTTTTACGTAATAACGCTAAAAGTTTTAGATGTGCTTTACTAAGTCATC
GCGATGGAGCAAAAGTACATTTAGGTACACGGCCTACAGAAAAACAGTATGAAACTCTCGAAAATCAATT
AGCCTTTTTATGCCAACAAGGTTTTTCACTAGAGAATGCATTATATGCACTCAGCGCTGTGGGGCATTTT
ACTTTAGGTTGCGTATTGGAAGATCAAGAGCATCAAGTCGCTAAAGAAGAAAGGGAAACACCTACTACTG
ATAGTATGCCGCCATTATTACGACAAGCTATCGAATTATTTGATCACCAAGGTGCAGAGCCAGCCTTCTT
ATTCGGCCTTGAATTGATTATATGCGGATTAGAAAAACAACTTAAATGTGAAAGTGGGTCCTAATAATTG
GTAACGAATCAGACAATTGACGGCTCGAGGGAGTAGCATAGGGTTTGCAGAATCCCTGCTTCGTCCATTT
GACAGGCACATTATGCATCGATGATAAGCTGTCAAACATGAGCAGATCCTCTACGCCGGACGCATCGTGG
CCGGCATCACCGGCGCCACAGGTGCGGTTGCTGGCGCCTATATCGCCGACATCACCGATGGGGAAGATCG
GGCTCGCCACTTCGGGCTCATGAGCAAATATTTTATCTGAGGTAGAGACCGCTTCCTCGCTCACTGACTC
GCTG
Features (pLannotate 1.2.2; 21 found; start..end, strand, type, name):
     16..42      +  misc_feature   bom (fragment): basis of mobility region from pBR322
    141..196     -  rep_origin     RSF ori (fragment): Plasmids containing the RSF 1030 origin of replication can be propagated in E. coli cells that contain additional plasmids with compatible origins.
    284..829     -  rep_origin     p15A ori: Plasmids containing the medium-copy-number p15A origin of replication can be propagated in E. coli cells that contain a second plasmid with the ColE1 origin.
    918..1733    -  CDS            KanR: aminoglycoside phosphotransferase; aph(3')-Ia; confers resistance to kanamycin in bacteria or G418 (Geneticin®) in eukaryotes
   1868..1887    -  CDS            lacZα (fragment): LacZα fragment of β-galactosidase; lacZ fragment
   1907..1925    +  protein_bind   tet operator: tetO; bacterial operator O2 for the tetR and tetA genes tetracycline repressor TetR
   1931..1950    +  promoter       H1-2O2 promoter (fragment): doxycycline-inducible variant of the human H1 RNA promoter (Henriksen et al., 2007)
   1965..1987    +  RBS            RBS: efficient ribosome binding site from bacteriophage T7 gene 10 (Olins and Rangwala, 1989)
   2062..2089    +  terminator     T7Te terminator: phage T7 early transcription terminator
   2247..2816    -  CDS            GFPL_CLASP (fragment): Experimental evidence at protein level: Swiss-Prot protein existence level 1. Pigment protein that is green in color. From Clavularia sp. (Brown star polyp).
   2877..2899    -  RBS            RBS: efficient ribosome binding site from bacteriophage T7 gene 10 (Olins and Rangwala, 1989)
   2904..2923    +  protein_bind   lac operator (symmetric): The lac repressor binds to the lac operator to inhibit transcription in E. coli. This inhibition can be relieved by adding lactose or isopropyl-β-D-thiogalactopyranoside (IPTG). The symmetric lac operator was optimized for tight binding of lac repressor. lac repressor encoded by lacI
   2929..2957    -  promoter       tac promoter: strong E. coli promoter; hybrid between the trp and lac UV5 promoters
   2964..2983    -  promoter       araBAD promoter (fragment): araBAD; promoter of the L-arabinose operon of E. coli; the araC regulatory gene is transcribed in the opposite direction (Guzman et al., 1995)
   3004..3077    +  promoter       lacI promoter (fragment): lacI
   3078..4157    +  CDS            lacI: LACI_ECOLI - Experimental evidence at protein level: Swiss-Prot protein existence level 1. Repressor of the lactose operon. Binds allolactose as an inducer. From Escherichia coli (strain K12).
   4200..4949    +  CDS            luxR: LUXR_ALIFS - Experimental evidence at protein level: Swiss-Prot protein existence level 1. Transcriptional activator of the bioluminescence operon. Binds to the OHHL autoinducer. From Aliivibrio fischeri (Vibrio fischeri).
   4971..5591    +  CDS            tetR: TETR2_ECOLX - Experimental evidence at protein level: Swiss-Prot protein existence level 1. TetR is the repressor of the tetracycline resistance element; its N-terminal region forms a helix-turn-helix structure and binds DNA. Binding of tetracycline to TetR reduces the repressor affinity for the tetracycline resistance gene (tetA) promoter operator sites. From Escherichia coli.
   5687..5705    -  promoter       tet promoter (fragment): E. coli promoter for tetracycline efflux protein gene
   5715..5835    +  CDS            TcR (fragment): tetracycline efflux protein; tet; confers resistance to tetracycline
   5859..5883    -  rep_origin     RSF ori (fragment): Plasmids containing the RSF 1030 origin of replication can be propagated in E. coli cells that contain additional plasmids with compatible origins.
