[The description below was written by a language model from this plasmid's Addgene catalogue record and pLannotate feature annotations shown in this document.]
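Description:
pDUP is a low-copy bacterial expression plasmid, recorded as built on the pEXT20 backbone, that places the green fluorescent protein CoGFP from the sea pen Cavernularia obesa under the control of the tac promoter. The 5,884-nt annotated sequence shows a complete p15A origin of replication, which is compatible with ColE1-type plasmids, and an aph(3')-Ia kanamycin resistance gene for selection in E. coli. Short matches to RSF ori, bom, lacZα and a tetracycline efflux gene are only fragments, probably backbone remnants or chance homology rather than functional parts.

The expression cassette lies on the reverse strand. The tac promoter is followed by a symmetric lac operator and a phage T7 gene 10 ribosome binding site. Next comes an open reading frame that the annotation tool matched partially to a Clavularia green pigment protein. This is presumably the roughly 690 bp CoGFP insert, cloned between NcoI and KpnI and carrying an N-terminal His tag according to the catalogue entry. A lacI gene with its own promoter is encoded divergently, so expression is repressed until IPTG is added.

Downstream of lacI, the plasmid also carries luxR and tetR coding sequences. A second regulatory region contains a tet operator, another T7 gene 10 RBS and a T7Te terminator, with no coding sequence annotated between them. This looks like an empty TetR-controlled expression slot, but the record does not explain its purpose.

The associated work is an experimental test of Ohno's hypothesis on gene duplication. The record states only that the plasmid provides Ptac-controlled cogfp expression, which would give an inducible fluorescent readout in E. coli.
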