Addgene plasmid #223515: pDUP
Purpose: cogfp under control of Ptac
Depositing lab: Yolanda Schaerli. Depositing organization: Universite de Lausanne (UNIL). Publication: A direct experimental test of Ohno's hypothesis. Mihajlovic L, Iyengar BR, Baier F, Barbier I, Iwaszkiewicz J, Zoete V, Wagner A, Schaerli Y. eLife. 2025 Apr 2;13:RP97216. doi: 10.7554/eLife.97216. PubMed 40172958.
Backbone
  Vector backbone: pEXT20
  Vector type: Bacterial Expression
Growth in bacteria
  Bacterial resistance: Kanamycin, 50 μg/mL
  Growth temperature: 37°C
  Growth strain: DH5alpha
  Copy number: Low Copy
Gene/Insert
  Gene/Insert name: CoGFP
  Species: Cavernularia obesa
  Insert size (bp): 690
  Promoter: Ptac
  Tag / fusion protein: His tag (N terminal on insert)
  Cloning method: Restriction Enzyme; 5′ cloning site NcoI (not destroyed); 3′ cloning site KpnI (not destroyed)
  Sequencing primers: 5′ GCCGTCACTGCGTCTTTTAC
Terms and licenses: Academic/Nonprofit Terms; Industry Terms: Not Available to Industry
How to cite: pDUP was a gift from Yolanda Schaerli (Addgene plasmid # 223515 ; http://n2t.net/addgene:223515 ; RRID:Addgene_223515)
